>Addgene plasmid #67083 | pCellFree_G03 TFDP3 | addgene partial sequence | sequence record 119735 | EGFP-N 5'-CGTCGCCGTCCAGCTCGACCAG-3'
CTCGCCCTTGCTTGTGCCGTGGTGATGGTGGTGATGGTGGTGACCAGAGGTGCCCATGGTTTCACTTACG
TGTTTAATGTCTTTACAGACTTTATACATTACTGTCATGGTTAAATAAAATAAAATAAAATAAAATAAAA
TAAAATAAAATAAAATAAAATAAAATAAAATAAACTTAAGATGTCCCTATAGTGAGTCGTATTAGACGTC
AGGTGGCACTTTTCGGGGAAATGTGCGCGGAACCCCTATTTGTTTATTTTTCTAAATACATTCAAATATG
TATCCGCTCATGAGACAATAACCCTGATAAATGCTTCAATAATATTGAAAAAGGAAGAGTATGAGTATTC
AACATTTCCGTGTCGCCCTTATTCCCTTTTTTGCGGCATTTTGCCTTCCTGTTTTTGCTCACCCAGAAAC
GCTGGTGAAAGTAAAAGATGCTGAAGATCAGTTGGGTGCACGAGTGGGTTACATCGAACTGGATCTCAAC
AGCGGTAAGATCCTTGAGAGTTTTCGCCCCGAAGAACGTTTTCCAATGATGAGCACTTTTAAAGTTCTGC
TATGTGGCGCGGTATTATCCCGTATTGACGCCGGGCAAGAGCAACTCGGTCGCCGCATACACTATTCTCA
GAATGACTTGGTTGAGTACTCACCAGTCACAGAAAAGCATCTTACGGATGGCATGACAGTAAGAGAATTA
TGCAGTGCTGCCATAACCATGAGTGATAACACTGCGGCCAACTTACTTCTGACAACGATCGGAGGACCGA
AGGAGCTAACCGCTTTTTTGCACAACATGGGGGATCATGTAACTCGCCTTGATCGTTGGGAACCGGAGCT
GAATGAAGCCATACCAAACGACGAGCGTGACACCACGATGCCTGTAGCAATGGCAACAACGTTGCGCAAA
CTATTAACTGGCGAACTACTTACTCTAGCTTCCCGGCAACAATTAATAGACTGGATGGAGGCGGATAAAG
TTGCAGGACCACTTCTGCGCTCGGCCCTTCCGGCTGGCTGGTTTATTGCTGATAATC
