>Addgene plasmid #67083 | pCellFree_G03 TFDP3 | addgene partial sequence | sequence record 119736 | T7term 5'-GCTAGTTATTGCTCAGCGG-3'
TACCACGCGTACCCAACACACGGACACATGCACGAACACGCATGCAGAGAGATCATACATCATTCTATAG
AGAAGTACACGTAAAAGTAAGACTCGTCGTCTGCCAGCTACAACCGAGAAGGCGACGTGAAAGGAACAAG
AAAGGAGGAGGAGGGCGGCCGCTTACACCACTTTGTACAAGAAAGTTGGCAAGTCATCCTCGTCATTCTC
ACTGAGGTCGTCATCGTTGTTGTCCTCCTCCTCTTCCTCCTCGACTGCTGGGGTCTCCACCCTGGAGCCA
CTGTACTGAGATCCACCGGAGCTTGTGGCCAGCATCCCAATCGCAATGTTGGTCAGGTCACTGGCAGAAA
GCCACGTGCCATTAGACCTGGAACCTGCCGTCGTGAACACACCTCCAAAAGTTCCCTGAGCCATTTCTGT
CACGTACGGCTCCAGAGCCTTTGGGACCAAATTTCTGGCCATTTTAAGGTCTTCGGCAGAGCAGCTCCCG
GACTCTAGCCCAAAAGTCATGCCCATCCACATCAGCACTTCTGTGTCATCGTGGATTTCAAAGGAGCTGT
TAAACTTAAACAGATATTCTGATTTGTCGTCGGAGATGCTGCAGTTGATGACGGTCTTCTTGCTACTGCT
GATGATGATGAAGGGCACGTGGATGACTGAGTTGGGCAGCGGCCGCTGGCTGACCTGCTCCTCCACATAC
TGGTTTCTCAGCACCAGGTTCTTGAAAGCAATTTGCTGTAGAATAAGTTGTTGAAGTTCAGACTGTTTCT
GCTTTATTCTTTCAAGTCTCTTCTGTCTTTCCACCCGTAAGTTCTGACAGTTCTGAGCCGAGTTGGTGGT
CAGACCAATCCACTTGATCTTCTTTTTCTCCCTGGAGATGATATTCATGGCCATCAGCACGTTTAAGGCA
TCGTAGGTGCGCCGTTTTATGTTTTTCACGTCATAAGCTGACTCGTTTGGTGAGGCGTGGTTGCTGGCAG
CTCTGAACTTGGCGACCAGCTCGCCCACCACTTCCTGGCAGGAAGTGGTCCCTTTT
