[The description below was written by a language model from this plasmid's Addgene catalogue record.]
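Description:
pCellFree_G03 TFDP3 is a cell-free expression plasmid built on the pCellFree_G03 backbone, intended as a template for in vitro transcription and translation rather than for expression in living cells. It is maintained in E. coli as a high-copy plasmid under ampicillin selection. The record does not name the origin of replication, and no feature table is provided, so the detailed layout of backbone elements, including any translation-enhancing leader sequences, cannot be described from the available information.

The payload is the human TFDP3 open reading frame, encoding transcription factor Dp family member 3 (also known as DP4, CT30 or HCA661), which was introduced by Gateway recombination cloning. Transcription is driven by a T7 promoter, so RNA is produced by T7 RNA polymerase supplied in the reaction. The listing of a T7 terminator sequencing primer for the 3′ end suggests that a T7 terminator lies downstream of the insert. The backbone contributes two N-terminal fusion partners, a His tag and EGFP, so the protein is made as a His-EGFP-TFDP3 fusion. The EGFP moiety gives a direct fluorescent readout of product yield and integrity, while the His tag allows affinity capture or immunodetection.

The stated purpose is to serve as a standard for cell-free expression benchmarking. The plasmid comes from a study that compared the performance of four cell-free protein expression systems, where a fluorescently tagged human protein such as this would act as one of the test substrates for assessing how well each system produces it.
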