Addgene plasmid #67083: pCellFree_G03 TFDP3
Purpose: Standard for cell-free expression benchmarking.
Depositing lab: Kirill Alexandrov. Depositing organization: University of Queensland. Publication: Performance benchmarking of four cell-free protein expression systems. Gagoski D, Polinkovsky ME, Mureev S, Kunert A, Johnston W, Gambin Y, Alexandrov K. Biotechnol Bioeng. 2015 Aug 24. doi: 10.1002/bit.25814. PubMed 26301602.
Backbone
  Vector backbone: pCellFree_G03
  Vector type: Cell-free expression
Growth in bacteria
  Bacterial resistance: Ampicillin, 100 μg/mL
  Growth temperature: 37°C
  Growth strain: DH5alpha
  Copy number: High Copy
Gene/Insert
  Gene/Insert name: TFDP3 (alt name: Transcription factor Dp family member 3)
  Species: H. sapiens (human)
  Entrez Gene: TFDP3 (a.k.a. CT30, DP4, HCA661)
  Promoter: T7
  Tag / fusion protein: His (N terminal on backbone); EGFP (N terminal on backbone)
  Cloning method: Gateway Cloning
  Sequencing primers: 5′ EGFP-C; 3′ T7 terminal
Terms and licenses: Academic/Nonprofit Terms; Industry Terms: Not Available to Industry
How to cite: pCellFree_G03 TFDP3 was a gift from Kirill Alexandrov (Addgene plasmid # 67083 ; http://n2t.net/addgene:67083 ; RRID:Addgene_67083)
